>Addgene plasmid #174109 | VPS13D^EGFP | addgene full sequence | sequence record 345250 | Addgene NGS Result
GTGATGCGGTTTTGGCAGTACATCAATGGGCGTGGATAGCGGTTTGACTCACGGGGATTTCCAAGTCTCC
ACCCCATTGACGTCAATGGGAGTTTGTTTTGGCACCAAAATCAACGGGACTTTCCAAAATGTCGTAACAA
CTCCGCCCCATTGACGCAAATGGGCGGTAGGCGTGTACGGTGGGAGGTCTATATAAGCAGAGCTCGTTTA
GTGAACCGTCAGATCGCCTGGAGACGCCATCCACGCTGTTTTGACCTCCATAGAAGACACCGGGACCGAT
CCAGCCTCCGGACTCTAGAATGCTGGAGGGCCTGGTCGCTTGGGTCCTGAACACCTACCTGGGGAAGTAT
GTGAACAACCTGAACACCGATCAGCTGTCCGTCGCTCTGCTGAAGGGCGCCGTGGAGCTGGAGAACCTGC
CACTGAAGAAGGATGCCCTGAAGGAGCTGGAGCTGCCCTTCGAGGTGAAGGCCGGCTTTATCGGCAAGGT
GACCCTGCAGATCCCTTTTTACAGGCCACACGTGGACCCCTGGGTCATCAGCATCAGCTCCCTGCACCTG
ATCGGCGCCCCTGAGAAGATCCAGGACTTCAATGATGAGAAGGAGAAGCTGCTGGAGAGAGAGAGGAAGA
AGGCCCTGCTGCAGGCCCTGGAGGAGAAGTGGAAGAACGACCGCCAGCAGAAGGGCGAGTCCTACTGGTA
TTCTGTGACCGCCAGCGTGGTGACAAGAATCGTGGAGAATATCGAGCTGAAGATCCAGGACGTGCACCTG
AGGTTCGAGGATGGCGTGACCAACCCTTCTCACCCATTCGCCTTTGGCATCTGCATCAAGAATGTGAGCA
TGCAGAATGCCGTGAACGAGCCCGTGCAGAAGCTGATGCGGAAGAAGCAGCTGGATGTGGCCGAGTTTTC
CATCTACTGGGACGTGGATTGTACACTGCTGGGCGACCTGCCTCAGATGGAGCTGCAGGAGGCAATGGCA
CGCAGCATGGAGAGCCGGTCCCACCACTATGTGCTGGAGCCAGTGTTCGCCAGCGCCCTGCTGAAGCGCA
ACTGCTCCAAGAAGCCTCTGCGCTCTCGGCACAGCCCACGGATCGACTGTGATATCCAGCTGGAGACAAT
CCCCCTGAAGCTGTCCCAGCTGCAGTACAGACAGATCATGGAGTTTCTGAAGGAGCTGGAGCGCAAGGAG
CGGCAGGTGAAGTTCCGGAGATGGAAGCCTAAGGTGGCCATCAGCAAGAACTGCCGCGAGTGGTGGTATT
TCGCCCTGAACGCCAATCTGTATGAGATCCGGGAGCAGAGAAAGAGGTGTACCTGGGACTTTATGCTGCA
CAGGGCAAGGGACGCCGTGTCTTACACCGATAAGTATTTCAATAAGCTGAAGGGCGGCCTGCTGAGCACA
GACGATAAGGAGGAGATGTGCCGGATCGAGGAGGAGCAGTCCTTTGAGGAGCTGAAGATCCTGCGCGAGC
TGGTGCACGATCGGTTCCACAAGCAGGAGGAGCTGGCCGAGTCTCTGAGAGAGCCCCAGTTTGACAGCCC
TGGCGCCTGTCCAGGAGCACCAGAGCCTGGAGGAGGCTCCGGAATGCTGCAGTACCTGCAGTCTTGGTTC
CCTGGATGGGGAGGATGGTATGGACAGCAGACCCCAGAGGGAAACGTGGTGGAGGGCCTGTCCGCCGAGC
AGCAGGAGCAGTGGATTCCCGAGGAGATCCTGGGCACCGAGGAGTTCTTTGACCCAACAGCCGATGCCAG
CTGCATGAACACATACACCAAGCGCGACCACGTGTTCGCCAAGCTGAATCTGCAGCTGCAGCGGGGCACA
GTGACCCTGCTGCACAAGGAGCAGGGAACCCCACAGATGAACGAGAGCGCCTTCATGCAGCTGGAGTTTT
CCGATGTGAAGCTGCTGGCCGAGTCTCTGCCTAGGCGCAATTCTAGCCTGCTGAGCGTGCGCCTGGGAGG
CCTGTTTCTGCGGGACCTGGCAACAGAGGGCACCATGTTCCCCCTGCTGGTGTTTCCAAACCCCCAGAAG
GAAGTGGGCAGAGTGTCTCAGAGCTTCGGCCTGCAGACCACATCCGCCGACAGGTCTGATCACTACCCAG
CAGCCGACCCCGATGGCCCCGTGTTCGAGATGCTGTATGAGAGAAATCCCGCCCACAGCCACTTCGAGCG
GAGACTGAACGTGTCCACCAGGCCCCTGAATATCATCTACAACCCTCAGGCCATCAAGAAGGTGGCCGAC
TTCTTTTACAAGGGCAAGGTGCACACATCTGGCTTCGGCTATCAGAGCGAGCTGGAGCTGAGAGTGGCAG
AGGCAGCAAGGCGCCAGTATAACAAGCTGAAGATGCAGACCAAGGCCGAGATCAGACAGACACTGGACAG
GCTGCTGGTGGGCGACTTCATCGAGGAGTCTAAGCGGTGGACCGTGCGGCTGGATATCAGCGCCCCACAG
GTCATCTTCCCCGACGATTTCAAGTTTAAGAATCCTGTGCTGGTGGTGGTGGACCTGGGCAGAATGCTGC
TGACAAATACCCAGGATAACAGCCGGAGAAAGTCCAGGGACGGCTCCGCCTCTGAGGAGACACAGTTCTC
CGACGATGAGTACAAGACACCACTGGCCACCCCCCCTAATACACCACCCCCTGAGTCCTCTAGCTCCAAC
GGCGAGAAGACCCCACCCTTCTCCGGCGTGGAGTTTTCTGAGGAGCAGCTGCAGGCCCACCTGATGAGCA
CAAAGATGTACGAGCGGTACAGCCTGTCCTTTATGGATCTGCAGATCATGGTGGGCCGGGTGAAGGACAA
CTGGAAGCACGTGCAGGACATCGATGTGGGCCCCACCCACGTGGTGGAGAAGTTCAATGTGCACCTGCAG
CTGGAGAGGCGCCTGATCTACACATCCGACCCAAAGTATCCAGGAGCCGTGCTGTCTGGAAACCTGCCTG
ATCTGAAGATCCACATCAATGAGGACAAGATCAGCGCCCTGAAGAACTGCTTTGCCCTGCTGACCACACC
AGAGATGAAGACATCCGATACCCAGATCAAGGAGAAGATCTTCCCACAGGAGGAGCAGAGGGGCTCTCTG
CAGGACAGCGTGATGAACCTGACCCAGTCTATCGTGCTGCTGGAGCAGCACACAAGAGAGGTGCTGGTGG
AGAGCCAGCTGCTGCTGGCCGAGTTCAAGGTCAATTGTATGCAGCTGGGCGTGGAGTCCAACGGCAGATA
CATCTCTGTGCTGAAGGTGTTCGGCACCAACGCCCACTTTGTGAAGAGGCCATATGATGCCGAGGTGAGC
CTGACAGTGCACGGCCTGCTGCTGGTGGACACAATGCAGACCTACGGCGCCGACTTTGATCTGCTGATGG
CCAGCCACAAGAATCTGTCCTTCGATATCCCCACCGGCTCCCTGAGAGACTCTAGGGCACAGTCCCCCGT
GTCTGGACCTAATGTGGCACACCTGACCGACGGAGCCACACTGAACGATAGGTCTGCCACCTCTGTGAGC
CTGGACAAGATCCTGACAAAGGAGCAGGAGAGCCTGATCAAGCTGGAGTATCAGTTCGTGTCTAGCGAGT
GCCCCTCTATGAACCTGGATAGCACCCTGCAGGTCATCAGCCTGCAGGTGAACAATCTGGACATCATCCT
GAATCCTGAGACAATCGTGGAGCTGATCGGCTTCCTGCAGAAGTCTTTTCCAAAGGAGAAGGACGATCTG
AGCCCTCAGCCACTGATGACCGATTTCGAGCGGAGCTTCCGGGAGCAGGGCACCTACCAGTCTACATATG
AGCAGAATACCGAGGTGGCCGTGGAGATCCACAGACTGAACCTGCTGCTGCTGAGGACAGTGGGCATGGC
CAATCGCGAGAAGTACGGAAGGAAGATCGCAACCGCAAGCATCGGCGGCACAAAAGTGAATGTGAGCATG
GGCTCCACCTTTGACATGAACGGCTCCCTGGGCTGCCTGCAGCTGATGGACCTGACACAGGATAATGTGA
AGAACCAGTATGTGGTGAGCATCGGCAATTCCGTGGGCTACGAGAACATCATCTCTGATATCGGCTATTT
CGAGAGCGTGTTTGTGCGCATGGAGGACGCCGCCCTGACCGAGGCCCTGTCCTTCACATTTGTGGAGCGG
TCTAAGCAGGAGTGTTTCCTGAATCTGAAGATGGCCAGCCTGCACTACAACCACTCCGCCAAGTTTCTGA
AGGAGCTGACCCTGTCTATGGACGAGCTGGAGGAGAACTTCAGGGGCATGCTGAAGAGCGCCGCCACAAA
GGTGACCACAGTGCTGGCCACAAAGACCGCCGAGTACTCTGAGATGGTGAGCCTGTTCGAGACACCTAGA
AAGACAAGGGAGCCCTTCATCCTGGAGGAGAATGAGATCTATGGCTTCGACCTGGCCTCCTCTCACCTGG
ATACCGTGAAGCTGATCCTGAACATCAATATCGAGTCCCCCGTGGTGTCTATCCCTAGGAAGCCAGGCTC
CCCCGAGCTGCTGGTGGGACACCTGGGACAGATCTTCATCCAGAACTTTGTGGCCGGCGACGATGAGTCC
CGCTCTGATCGGCTGCAGGTGGAGATCAAGGACATCAAGCTGTACAGCCTGAATTGCACCCAGCTGGCAG
GAAGAGAGGCAGTGGGCTCTGAGGGCAGCAGGATGTTTTGTCCTCCAAGCGGCTCCGGCTCTGCCAACTC
CCAGGAGGAGGCACACTTCACACGCCACGACTTCTTTGAGTCTCTGCACCGGGGCCAGGCCTTTCACATC
CTGAACAATACCACAATCCAGTTCAAGCTGGAGAAGATCCCAATCGAGCGGGAGAGCGAGCTGACCTTTA
GCCTGTCCCCCGACGATCTGGGCACAAGCTCCATCATGAAGATCGAGGGCAAGTTCGTGAATCCAGTGCA
GGTGGTGCTGGCCAAGCACGTGTACGAGCAGGTGCTGCAGACCCTGGACAACCTGGTGTACAGCGAGGAT
CTGAATAAGTATCCAGCATCCGCCACATCTAGCCCATGCCCTGATTCCCCACTGCCAGGCTCTGGCTCCT
CTGGATCCGCCACCATGGTGAGCAAGGGCGAGGAGCTGTTCACCGGGGTGGTGCCCATCCTGGTCGAGCT
GGACGGCGACGTAAACGGCCACAAGTTCAGCGTGTCCGGCGAGGGCGAGGGCGATGCCACCTACGGCAAG
CTGACCCTGAAGTTCATCTGCACCACCGGCAAGCTGCCCGTGCCCTGGCCCACCCTCGTGACCACCCTGA
CCTACGGCGTGCAGTGCTTCAGCCGCTACCCCGACCACATGAAGCAGCACGACTTCTTCAAGTCCGCCAT
GCCCGAAGGCTACGTCCAGGAGCGCACCATCTTCTTCAAGGACGACGGCAACTACAAGACCCGCGCCGAG
GTGAAGTTCGAGGGCGACACCCTGGTGAACCGCATCGAGCTGAAGGGCATCGACTTCAAGGAGGACGGCA
ACATCCTGGGGCACAAGCTGGAGTACAACTACAACAGCCACAACGTCTATATCATGGCCGACAAGCAGAA
GAACGGCATCAAGGTGAACTTCAAGATCCGCCACAACATCGAGGACGGCAGCGTGCAGCTCGCCGACCAC
TACCAGCAGAACACCCCCATCGGCGACGGCCCCGTGCTGCTGCCCGACAACCACTACCTGAGCACCCAGT
CCGCCCTGAGCAAAGACCCCAACGAGAAGCGCGATCACATGGTCCTGCTGGAGTTCGTGACCGCCGCCGG
GATCACTCTCGGCATGGACGAGCTGTACAAGTCCGGACTCAGATCTGGATCCGGAGGACCCCTGTCTACA
TGCGGCGAGTCTAGCGTGGAGAGAAAGGAGAATGGCCTGTTTTCTCACTCCTCTCTGTCCAACACCTCTC
AGAAGTCTCTGAGCGTGAAGGAGGTGAAGAGCTTCACCCAGATCCAGGCCACATTTTGTATCAGCGAGCT
GCAGGTGCAGCTGTCCGGCGATCTGACCCTGGGAGCACAGGGCCTGGTGTCTCTGAAGTTCCAGGATTTT
GAGGTGGAGTTCAGCAAGGACCACCCCCAGACACTGTCTATCCAGATCGCCCTGCACAGCCTGCTGATGG
AGGACCTGCTGGAGAAGAATCCTGATAGCAAGTACAAGAACCTGATGGTGTCCAGGGGAGCACCAAAGCC
TAGCTCCCTGGCACAGAAGGAGTACCTGTCCCAGTCTTGCCCTAGCGTGTCCAACGTGGAATATCCTGAC
ATGCCACGCAGCCTGCCATCCCACATGGAGGAGGCCCCCAACGTGTTCCAGCTGTACCAGCGCCCTACCT
CTGCCAGCCGGAAGAAGCAGAAGGAGGTGCAGGACAAGGATTATCCACTGACCCCACCCCCTAGCCCTAC
AGTGGATGAGCCAAAGATCCTGGTGGGCAAGAGCAAGTTTGACGATTCCCTGGTGCACATCAACATCTTC
CTGGTGGACAAGAAGCACCCAGAGTTTTCTAGCTCCTACAATAGAGTGAACAGGTCCATCGACGTGGATT
TCAATTGTCTGGACGTGCTGATCACACTGCAGACCTGGGTGGTCATCCTGGACTTCTTCGGAATCGGCAG
CACCGCAGACAACCACGCCATGAGACTGCCACCCGAGGGCATCCTGCACAATGTGAAGCTGGAGCCCCAC
GCCTCTATGGAGAGCGGCCTGCAGGACCCTGTGAACACAAAGCTGGATCTGAAGGTGCACTCCCTGTCTC
TGGTGCTGAATAAGACCACATCTGAGCTGGCCAAGGCCAACGTGAGCAAGCTGGTGGCCCACCTGGAGAT
GATCGAGGGCGATCTGGCCCTGCAGGGCTCCATCGGCAGCCTGTCCCTGTCTGACCTGACCTGCCACGGC
GAGTTCTACAGAGAGAGGTTTACCACAAGCGGCGAGGAGGCCCTGATCTTCCAGACCTTCAAGTATGGCC
GGCCAGATCCCCTGCTGAGGAGAGAGCACGACATCCGCGTGTCTCTGCGGATGGCCAGCGTGCAGTACGT
GCACACCCAGAGATTCCAGGCCGAGGTGGTGGCCTTCATCCAGCACTTTACACAGCTGCAGGATGTGCTG
GGCCGCCAGAGGGCAGCAATCGAGGGACAGACCGTGAGGGATCAGGCACAGCGGTGCTCCCGGGTGCTGC
TGGACATCGAGGCAGGAGCCCCCGTGCTGCTGATCCCTGAGTCTAGCCGCAGCAACAATCTGATCGTGGC
CAACCTGGGCAAGCTGAAGGTGAAGAATAAGTTCCTGTTTGCCGGCTTCCCCGGCACCTTTTCTCTGCAG
GACAAGGAGAGCGTGCCAAGCGCCTCCCCTACAGGCATCCCAAAGCACTCCCTGAGAAAGACCACATCTA
CCGAGGAGCCAAGGGGAACACACTCCCAGGGCCAGTTTACCATGCCTCTGGCCGGCATGTCCCTGGGCTC
TCTGAAGAGCGAGTTCGTGCCATCTACAAGCACCAAGCAGCAGGGCCCTCAGCCAACACTGAGCGTGGGA
CAGGAGTCCTCTAGCCCAGAGGATCACGTGTGCCTGCTGGACTGCGTGGTGGTGGATCTGCAGGACATGG
ATATCTTCGCCGCCGAGAGACACCCTAGGGAGTACAGCAAGGCCCCAGAGGACTCCTCTGGCGATCTGAT
CTTCCCCTCTTATTTTGTGAGGCAGACCGGCGGCAGCCTGCTGACAGAGCCTTGCCGCCTGAAGCTGCAG
GTGGAGCGGAACCTGGATAAGGAGATCTCCCACACCGTGCCTGACATCTCTATCCACGGCAATCTGAGCT
CCGTGCACTGTTCCCTGGACCTGTACAAGTATAAGCTGATCCGCGGCCTGCTGGAGAACAATCTGGGCGA
GCCAATCGAGGAGTTCATGCGGCCCTACGACCTGCAGGACCCCAGAATCCACACCGTGCTGAGCGGCGAG
GTGTATACATGCATGTGCTTCCTGATCGATATGGTGAACGTGAGCCTGGAGCTGAAGGACCCCAAGAGGA
AGGAGGGAGCAGGCTCCCTGGCACGGTTCGACTTCAAGAAGTGCAAGCTGCTGTACGAGTCCTTTTCTAA
TCAGACCAAGTCCATCAACCTGGTGAGCCACTCCATGATGGCCTTCGACACACGGTATGCCGGCCAGAAG
ACCTCCCCAGGCATGACAAACGTGTTCTCTTGCATCTTTCAGCCCGCCAAGAATTCTAGCACCACACAGG
GCTCCATCCAGATCGAGCTGCACTTCCGCTCTACCAAGGACTCCTCTTGTTTTACAGTGGTGCTGAACAA
TCTGCGGGTGTTCCTGATCTTTGACTGGCTGCTGCTGGTGCACGATTTCCTGCACACCCCAAGCGACATC
AAGAAGCAGAATCACGTGACACCCAGCAGACACAGGAACAGCTCCTCTGAGTCCGCCATCGTGCCAAAGA
CCGTGAAGTCTGGCGTGGTGACAAAGAGAAGCTCCCTGCCCGTGTCCAATGAGAGGCACCTGGAGGTGAA
GGTGAACGTGACAGGCACCGAGTTCGTGGTCATCGAGGACGTGAGCTGCTTTGATACCAACGCCATCATC
CTGAAGGGCACCACAGTGCTGACATACAAGCCAAGATTCGTGGACAGGCCCTTTTCTGGCAGCCTGTTCG
GCATCGAGGTGTTTAGCTGTAGACTGGGCAACGAGCACGATACCGCCCTGTCCATCGTGGACCCTGTGCA
GATCCAGATGGAGCTGGTGGGCAATTCTAGCTACCAGAACTCCTCTGGCCTGATGGACGCCTTCAATTCC
GAGGATTTTCCTCCAGTGCTGGAGATCCAGCTGCAGGCCCTGGATATCAGGCTGTCCTATAACGACGTGC
AGCTGTTCCTGGCCATCGCCAAGTCTATCCCTGAGCAGGCCAATGCAGCAGTGCCAGATAGCGTGGCCCT
GGAGTCCGACTCTGTGGGCACCTACCTGCCAGGAGCATCCCGCGTGGGAGAGGAGATCAGGGAGGGAACA
AGGCACACCCTGGACCCCGTGCTGGAGCTGCAGCTGGCAAGACTGCAGGAGCTGGGCTTTTCCATGGACG
ATTGCAGGAAGGCCCTGCTGGCATGTCAGGGACAGCTGAAGAAGGCCGCCAGCTGGCTGTTCAAGAACGC
AGAGCCCCTGAAGTCCCTGTCCCTGGCATCTACCAGCAGGGACAGCCCTGGAGCAGTGGCAGCACCACTG
ATCAGCGGCGTGGAGATCAAGGCCGAGTCCGTGTGCATCTGTTTCATCGACGATTGCATGGACTGTGATG
TGCCTCTGGCCGAGCTGACATTCTCCAGGCTGAACTTTCTGCAGCGCGTGCGGACCTCTCCAGAGGGATA
CGCCCACTTTACACTGAGCGGCGACTACTATAATCGCGCCCTGTCCGGCTGGGAGCCATTCATCGAGCCC
TGGCCTTGCTCCGTGTCTTGGCAGCAGCAGGCAGCATCCAGACTGCACCCACCTAGGCTGAAGCTGGAGG
CAAAGGCAAAGCCACGCCTGGATATCAACATCACCAGCGTGCTGATCGACCAGTACGTGAGCACAAAGGA
GTCCTGGATGGCCGATTATTGCAAGGACGATAAGGACATCGAGTCCGCCAAGTCTGAGGATTGGATGGGC
AGCTCCGTGGACCCACCCTGTTTCGGCCAGAGCCTGCCCCTGGTGTACCTGAGAACAAGGAGCACCGCCT
CCCTGACCAACCTGGAGCACCAGATCTATGCCCGCGCCGAGGTGAAGACACCTAAGAGGCGCCAGCCCTT
CGTGCCTTTTGCCCTGCGGAATCACACAGGCTGTACCCTGTGGTTTGCCACCCTGACCACAACCCCAACA
AGAGCCGCCCTGAGCCACTCCGGCTCTCCCGGAGTGGTGCCTGAGGGAAATGGCACCTTCCTGGACGATA
CACACAACGTGTCCGAGTGGAGGGAGGTGCTGACCGGCGAGGAGATCCCCTTCGAGTTTGAGGCAAGGGG
CAAGCTGAGGCACAGGCACACACACGACCTGAGAATCCACCAGCTGCAGGTGAGGGTGAACGGCTGGGAG
CAGGTGTCTCCTGTGAGCGTGGATAAAGTGGGCACCTTCTTTCGGTACGCCGCCCCAGACAAGAACTCTA
GCTCCTCTACCATCGGCAGCCCCAGCTCCAGAACAAATATCATCCACCCTCAGGTGTATTTTTCTAGCCT
GCCTCCAGTGAGGGTGGTGTTCGCCGTGACCATGGAGGGCTCTGCCAGAAAAGTGATCACAGTGAGGAGC
GCCCTGATCGTGAGAAACCGGCTGGAGACACCCATGGAGCTGAGACTGGACAGCCCATCCGCCCCCGATA
AGCCTGTGGTGCTGCCAGCCATCATGCCCGGCGATTCCTTTGCCGTGCCTCTGCACCTGACATCTTGGAG
ACTGCAGGCCAGGCCTAAGGGCCTGGGCGTGTTCTTTTGCAAGGCCCCAATCCACTGGACCAATGTGGTG
AAGACAGCCGAGATCTCCTCTAGCAAGAGGGAGTGCCACAGCATGGACACTGAGAAGTCCCGCTTCTTTC
GGTTCTGCGTGGCCATCAAGAAGGAGAACTACCCTGATTATATGCCAAGCAATATCTTCTCTGACAGCGC
CAAGCAGATCTTTCGCCAGCCCGGCCACACCATCTACCTGCTGCCTACAGTGGTCATCTGCAACCTGCTG
CCCTGTGAGCTGGACTTCTACGTGAAGGGCATGCCCATCAATGGCACCCTGAAGCCTGGCAAGGAGGCCG
CCCTGCACACAGCAGACACCTCTCAGAATATCGAGCTGGGCGTGAGCCTGGAGAACTTCCCTCTGTGCAA
GGAGCTGCTGATCCCCCCTGGCACCCAGAACTACATGGTGCGCATGCGGCTGTATGACGTGAATCGGAGA
CAGCTGAACCTGACAATCAGGATCGTGTGCAGGGCAGAGGGCTCTCTGAAGATCTTCATCAGCGCCCCTT
ACTGGCTGATCAACAAGACCGGCCTGCCACTGATCTTTAGGCAGGACAATGCCAAGACAGATGCAGCAGG
ACAGTTCGAGGAGCACGAGCTGGCACGCTCCCTGTCTCCCCTGCTGTTTTGCTATGCCGATAAGGAGCAG
CCTAACCTGTGCACCATGAGAATCGGAAGGGGCATCCACCCAGAGGGAATGCCTGGATGGTGCCAGGGCT
TCTCCCTGGACGGAGGCTCTGGCGTGCGGGCCCTGAAAGTGATCCAGCAGGGCAATAGGCCTGGCCTGAT
CTACAACATCGGCATCGATGTGAAGAAGGGCAGAGGCAGGTACATCGACACCTGTATGGTCATCTTTGCC
CCACGGTATCTGCTGGACAACAAGTCCTCTCACAAGCTGGCCTTCGCCCAGAGAGAGTTTGCAAGGGGAC
AGGGAACCGCAAATCCAGAGGGCTACATCAGCACACTGCCAGGCAGCTCCGTGGTGTTCCACTGGCCCCG
CAACGACTATGATCAGCTGCTGTGCGTGCGGCTGATGGATGTGCCTAATTGTATCTGGAGCGGCGGCTTC
GAGGTGAACAAGAACAATTCCTTTCACATCAATATGAGAGACACCCTGGGCAAGTGCTTCTTTCTGAGGG
TGGAGATCACCCTGAGGGGAGCAACATACCGGATCAGCTTTTCCGACACCGATCAGCTGCCACCCCCTTT
CAGGATCGACAACTTTTCCAAGGTGCCTGTGGTGTTCACACAGCACGGAGTGGCAGAGCCTAGGCTGAGG
ACCGAGGTGAAGCCAATGACAAGCCTGGACTATGCCTGGGATGAGCCAACCCTGCCACCCTTTATCACAC
TGACCGTGAAGGGCGCCGGCTCTAGCGAGATCAACTGCAATATGAACGACTTCCAGGATAATCGCCAGCT
GTACTATGAGAACTTCATCTACATCGCCGCCACATATACCTTTTCCGGCCTGCAGGAGGGAACCGGCCGG
CCCGTGGCCTCTAACAAGGCCATCACATGTGCCGAGCTGGTGCTGGACGTGAGCCCTAAGACCCAGAGAG
TGATCCTGAAGAAGAAGGAGCCAGGCAAGAGATCTCAGCTGTGGAGGATGACAGGCACCGGCATGCTGGC
ACACGAGGGCTCCTCTGTGCCACACAATCCCAACAAGCCTTCTGCCGCACGGAGCACCGAGGGCTCCGCC
ATCCTGGATATCGCAGGCCTGGCAGCAGTGACAGACAATCGCTACGAGCCCCTGATGCTGAGGAAGCCTG
ACAGGCGCCGGTCCACAACCCAGACCTGGTCTTTTAGAGAGGGCAAGCTGACATGCGGCCTGCACGGCCT
GGTGGTGCAGGCAAAGGGAGGCCTGTCCGGCCTGTTCGATGGAGCAGAGGTGGTGCTGGGACCAGACACC
TCTATGGAGCTGCTGGGCCCCGTGCCTCCAGAGCAGCAGTTTATCAACCAGAAGATGCGGCCAGGCTCTG
GCATGCTGAGCATCCGCGTGATCCCAGATGGACCAACCCGGGCCCTGCAGATCACAGACTTCTGTCACCG
CAAGAGCTCCCGGTCCTATGAGGTGGATGAGCTGCCCGTGACCGAGCAGGAGCTGCAGAAGCTGAAGAAT
CCTGACACAGAGCAGGAGCTGGAGGTGCTGGTGAGACTGGAGGGCGGCATTGGCCTGTCCCTGATCAACA
AGGTGCCCGAGGAGCTGGTGTTTGCCTCTCTGACCGGCATCAATGTGCACTACACCCAGCTGGCCACAAG
CCACATGCTGGAGCTGTCCATCCAGGACGTGCAGGTGGATAACCAGCTGATCGGCACAACCCAGCCATTC
ATGCTGTATGTGACCCCCCTGAGCAATGAGAACGAAGTGATCGAGACAGGCCCAGCAGTGCAGGTGAACG
CAGTGAAGTTTCCTTCTAAGAGCGCCCTGACCAATATCTACAAGCACCTGATGATCACCGCCCAGCGGTT
CACAGTGCAGATCGAGGAGAAGCTGCTGCTGAAGCTGCTGAGCTTCTTTGGCTACGATCAGGCCGAGTCC
GAGGTGGAGAAGTATGACGAGAATCTGCACGAGAAGACCGCAGAGCAGGGAGGAACACCTATCAGATACT
ATTTTGAGAACCTGAAGATCTCCATCCCACAGATCAAGCTGTCCGTGTTCACCTCTAATAAGCTGCCCCT
GGATCTGAAGGCCCTGAAGAGCACACTGGGCTTCCCTCTGATCAGATTTGAGGACGCCGTGATCAACCTG
GACCCCTTCACCAGGGTGCACCCCTACGAGACAAAGGAGTTCATCATCAATGACATCCTGAAGCACTTTC
AGGAGGAGCTGCTGTCCCAGGCCGCCAGAATCCTGGGCTCTGTGGATTTCCTGGGCAATCCTATGGGCCT
GCTGAACGACGTGTCCGAGGGCGTGACCGGCCTGATCAAGTATGGCAATGTGGGCGGCCTGATCCGGAAC
GTGACACACGGCGTGTCCAATTCTGCCGCAAAGTTCGCAGGCACCCTGAGCGATGGCCTGGGCAAGACAA
TGGACAACAGACACCAGAGCGAGAGAGAGTACATCAGGTATCACGCAGCCACCTCCGGAGAGCACCTGGT
GGCCGGCATCCACGGCCTGGCACACGGAATCATCGGAGGCCTGACCAGCGTGATCACATCCACCGTGGAG
GGAGTGAAGACAGAGGGAGGCGTGTCTGGCTTTATCAGCGGCCTGGGCAAGGGCCTGGTGGGAACAGTGA
CCAAGCCCGTGGCAGGCGCCCTGGATTTCGCAAGCGAGACAGCACAGGCCGTGCGCGACACAGCCACCCT
GTCCGGACCAAGGACCCAGGCACAGAGAGTGAGGAAGCCAAGGTGCTGTACAGGCCCACAGGGCCTGCTG
CCAAGGTACAGCGAGTCCCAGGCAGAGGGACAGGAGCAGCTGTTCAAGCTGACCGACAACATCCAGGATG
AGTTCTTTATCGCCGTGGAGAATATCGATAGCTATTGCGTGCTGATCTCTAGCAAGGCCGTGTACTTTCT
GAAATCCGGCGACTATGTGGATCGGGAGGCCATCTTCCTGGAGGTGAAGTACGACGATCTGTATCACTGT
CTGGTGTCCAAGGACCACGGCAAGGTGTACGTGCAGGTGACCAAGAAGGCCGTGTCTACATCCTCTGGCG
TGAGCATCCCAGGACCATCCCACCAGAAGCCCATGGTGCACGTGAAGAGCGAGGTGCTGGCCGTGAAGCT
GTCCCAGGAGATCAACTATGCCAAGTCTCTGTACTATGAACAGCAGCTGATGCTGAGACTGAGCGAAAAC
AGGGAACAGCTGGAACTGGATTCATAAACCGGTTAGTAATGAGTTTGATATCTCGACAATCAACCTCTGG
ATTACAAAATTTGTGAAAGATTGACTGGTATTCTTAACTATGTTGCTCCTTTTACGCTATGTGGATACGC
TGCTTTAATGCCTTTGTATCATGCTATTGCTTCCCGTATGGCTTTCATTTTCTCCTCCTTGTATAAATCC
TGGTTGCTGTCTCTTTATGAGGAGTTGTGGCCCGTTGTCAGGCAACGTGGCGTGGTGTGCACTGTGTTTG
CTGACGCAACCCCCACTGGTTGGGGCATTGCCACCACCTGTCAGCTCCTTTCCGGGACTTTCGCTTTCCC
CCTCCCTATTGCCACGGCGGAACTCATCGCCGCCTGCCTTGCCCGCTGCTGGACAGGGGCTCGGCTGTTG
GGCACTGACAATTCCGTGGTGTTGTCGGGGAAGCTGACGTCCTTTCCATGGCTGCTCGCCTGTGTTGCCA
CCTGGATTCTGCGCGGGACGTCCTTCTGCTACGTCCCTTCGGCCCTCAATCCAGCGGACCTTCCTTCCCG
CGGCCTGCTGCCGGCTCTGCGGCCTCTTCCGCGTCTTCGCCTTCGCCCTCAGACGAGTCGGATCTCCCTT
TGGGCCGCCTCCCCGCCTGGAAACGGGGGAGGCTAACTGAAACACGGAAGGAGACAATACCGGAAGGAAC
CCGCGCTATGACGGCAATAAAAAGACAGAATAAAACGCACGGGTGTTGGGTCGTTTGTTCATAAACGCGG
GGTTCGGTCCCAGGGCTGGCACTCTGTCGATACCCCACCGAGACCCCATTGGGGCCAATACGCCCGCGTT
TCTTCCTTTTCCCCACCCCACCCCCCAAGTTCGGGTGAAGGCCCAGGGCTCGCAGCCAACGTCGGGGCGG
CAGGCCCTGCCATAGCAGATCTGCGCAGCTGGGGCTCTAGGGGGTATCCCC
[124 nt withheld, positions 15172-15295]
C
[32 nt withheld, positions 15297-15328]
CA
[57 nt withheld, positions 15331-15387]
A
[49 nt withheld, positions 15389-15437]
CCTTTGACGTTGGAGTCCACGTTCTTT
[37 nt withheld, positions 15465-15501]
ACCCTATCTCGGTCTATTCTTTTGATTTATAAGGGATTTTGGGGATTTCGGCCTATTGGTTAAAAAATGA
GCTGATTTAACAAAAATTTAACGCGAATTAATTCTGTGGAATGTGTGTCAGTTAGGGTGTGGAAAGTCCC
CAGGCTCCCCAGCAGGCAGAAGTATGCAAAGCATGCATCTCAATTAGTCAGCAACCAGGTGTGGAAAGTC
CCCAGGCTCCCCAGCAGGCAGAAGTATGCAAAGCATGCATCTCAATTAGTCAGCAACCATAGTCCCGCCC
CTAACTCCGCCCATCCCGCCCCTAACTCCGCCCAGTTCCGCCCATTCTCCGCCCCATGGCTGACTAATTT
TTTTTATTTATGCAGAGGCCGAGGCCGCCTCTGCCTCTGAGCTATTCCAGAAGTAGTGAGGAGGCTTTTT
TGGAGGCCTAGGCTTTTGCAAAAAGCTCCCGGGAGCTTGTATATCCATTTTCGGATCTGATCAAGAGACA
GGATGAGGATCGTTTCGCATGATTGAACAAGATGGATTGCACGCAGGTTCTCCGGCCGCTTGGGTGGAGA
GGCTATTCGGCTATGACTGGGCACAACAGACAATCGGCTGCTCTGATGCCGCCGTGTTCCGGCTGTCAGC
GCAGGGGCGCCCGGTTCTTTTTGTCAAGACCGACCTGTCCGGTGCCCTGAATGAACTGCAGGACGAGGCA
GCGCGGCTATCGTGGCTGGCCACGACGGGCGTTCCTTGCGCAGCTGTGCTCGACGTTGTCACTGAAGCGG
GAAGGGACTGGCTGCTATTGGGCGAAGTGCCGGGGCAGGATCTCCTGTCATCTCACCTTGCTCCTGCCGA
GAAAGTATCCATCATGGCTGATGCAATGCGGCGGCTGCATACGCTTGATCCGGCTACCTGCCCATTCGAC
CACCAAGCGAAACATCGCATCGAGCGAGCACGTACTCGGATGGAAGCCGGTCTTGTCGATCAGGATGATC
TGGACGAAGAGCATCAGGGGCTCGCGCCAGCCGAACTGTTCGCCAGGCTCAAGGCGCGCATGCCCGACGG
CGAGGATCTCGTCGTGACCCATGGCGATGCCTGCTTGCCGAATATCATGGTGGAAAATGGCCGCTTTTCT
GGATTCATCGACTGTGGCCGGCTGGGTGTGGCGGACCGCTATCAGGACATAGCGTTGGCTACCCGTGATA
TTGCTGAAGAGCTTGGCGGCGAATGGGCTGACCGCTTCCTCGTGCTTTACGGTATCGCCGCTCCCGATTC
GCAGCGCATCGCCTTCTATCGCCTTCTTGACGAGTTCTTCTGAGCGGGACTCTGGGGTTCGCGAAATGAC
CGACCAAGCGACGCCCAACCTGCCATCACGAGATTTCGATTCCACCGCCGCCTTCTATGAAAGGTTGGGC
TTCGGAATCGTTTTCCGGGACGCCGGCTGGATGATCCTCCAGCGCGGGGATCTCATGCTGGAGTTCTTCG
CCCACCCCAACTTGTTTATTGCAGCTTATAATGGTTACAAATAAAGCAATAGCATCACAAATTTCACAAA
TAAAGCATTTTTTTCACTGCATTCTAGTTGTGGTTTGTCCAAACTCATCAATGTATCTTATCATGTCTGT
ATACCGTCGACCTCTAGCTAGAGCTTGGCGTAATCATGGTCATAGCTGTTTCCTGTGTGAAATTGTTATC
CGCTCACAATTCCACACAACATACGAGCCGGAAGCATAAAGTGTAAAGCCTGGGGTGCCTAATGAGTGAG
CTAACTCACATTAATTGCGTTGCGCTCACTGCCCGCTTTCCAGTCGGGAAACCTGTCGTGCCAGCTGCAT
TAATGAATCGGCCAACGCGCGGGGAGAGGCGGTTTGCGTATTGGGCGCTCTTCCGCTTCCTCGCTCACTG
ACTCGCTGCGCTCGGTCGTTCGGCTGCGGCGAGCGGTATCAGCTCACTCAAAGGCGGTAATACGGTTATC
CACAGAATCAGGGGATAACGCAGGAAAGAACATGTGAGCAAAAGGCCAGCAAAAGGCCAGGAACCGTAAA
AAGGCCGCGTTGCTGGCGTTTTTCCATAGGCTCCGCCCCCCTGACGAGCATCACAAAAATCGACGCTCAA
GTCAGAGGTGGCGAAACCCGACAGGACTATAAAGATACCAGGCGTTTCCCCCTGGAAGCTCCCTCGTGCG
CTCTCCTGTTCCGACCCTGCCGCTTACCGGATACCTGTCCGCCTTTCTCCCTTCGGGAAGCGTGGCGCTT
TCTCATAGCTCACGCTGTAGGTATCTCAGTTCGGTGTAGGTCGTTCGCTCCAAGCTGGGCTGTGTGCACG
AACCCCCCGTTCAGCCCGACCGCTGCGCCTTATCCGGTAACTATCGTCTTGAGTCCAACCCGGTAAGACA
CGACTTATCGCCACTGGCAGCAGCCACTGGTAACAGGATTAGCAGAGCGAGGTATGTAGGCGGTGCTACA
GAGTTCTTGAAGTGGTGGCCTAACTACGGCTACACTAGAAGGACAGTATTTGGTATCTGCGCTCTGCTGA
AGCCAGTTACCTTCGGAAAAAGAGTTGGTAGCTCTTGATCCGGCAAACAAACCACCGCTGGTAGCGGTGG
TTTTTTTGTTTGCAAGCAGCAGATTACGCGCAGAAAAAAAGGATCTCAAGAAGATCCTTTGATCTTTTCT
ACGGGGTCTGACGCTCAGTGGAACGAAAACTCACGTTAAGGGATTTTGGTCATGAGATTATCAAAAAGGA
TCTTCACCTAGATCCTTTTAAATTAAAAATGAAGTTTTAAATCAATCTAAAGTATATATGAGTAAACTTG
GTCTGACAGTTACCAATGCTTAATCAGTGAGGCACCTATCTCAGCGATCTGTCTATTTCGTTCATCCATA
GTTGCCTGACTCCCCGTCGTGTAGATAACTACGATACGGGAGGGCTTACCATCTGGCCCCAGTGCTGCAA
TGATACCGCGAGACCCACGCTCACCGGCTCCAGATTTATCAGCAATAAACCAGCCAGCCGGAAGGGCCGA
GCGCAGAAGTGGTCCTGCAACTTTATCCGCCTCCATCCAGTCTATTAATTGTTGCCGGGAAGCTAGAGTA
AGTAGTTCGCCAGTTAATAGTTTGCGCAACGTTGTTGCCATTGCTACAGGCATCGTGGTGTCACGCTCGT
CGTTTGGTATGGCTTCATTCAGCTCCGGTTCCCAACGATCAAGGCGAGTTACATGATCCCCCATGTTGTG
CAAAAAAGCGGTTAGCTCCTTCGGTCCTCCGATCGTTGTCAGAAGTAAGTTGGCCGCAGTGTTATCACTC
ATGGTTATGGCAGCACTGCATAATTCTCTTACTGTCATGCCATCCGTAAGATGCTTTTCTGTGACTGGTG
AGTACTCAACCAAGTCATTCTGAGAATAGTGTATGCGGCGACCGAGTTGCTCTTGCCCGGCGTCAATACG
GGATAATACCGCGCCACATAGCAGAACTTTAAAAGTGCTCATCATTGGAAAACGTTCTTCGGGGCGAAAA
CTCTCAAGGATCTTACCGCTGTTGAGATCCAGTTCGATGTAACCCACTCGTGCACCCAACTGATCTTCAG
CATCTTTTACTTTCACCAGCGTTTCTGGGTGAGCAAAAACAGGAAGGCAAAATGCCGCAAAAAAGGGAAT
AAGGGCGACACGGAAATGTTGAATACTCATACTCTTCCTTTTTCAATATTATTGAAGCATTTATCAGGGT
TATTGTCTCATGAGCGGATACATATTTGAATGTATTTAGAAAAATAAACAAATAGGGGTTCCGCGCACAT
TTCCCCGAAAAGTGCCACCTGACGTCGACGGATCGGGAGATCTCCCGATCCCCTATGGTCGACTCTCAGT
ACAATCTGCTCTGATGCCGCATAGTTAAGCCAGTATCTGCTCCCTGCTTGTGTGTTGGAGGTCGCTGAGT
AGTGCGCGAGCAAAATTTAAGCTACAACAAGGCAAGGCTTGACCGACAATTGCATGAAGAATCTGCTTAG
GGTTAGGCGTTTTGCGCTGCTTCGCGATGTACGGGCCAGATATACGCGTTGACATTGATTATTGACTAGT
TATTAATAGTAATCAATTACGGGGTCATTAGTTCATAGCCCATATATGGAGTTCCGCGTTACATAACTTA
CGGTAAATGGCCCGCCTGGCTGACCGCCCAACGACCCCCGCCCATTGACGTCAATAATGACGTATGTTCC
CATAGTAACGCCAATAGGGACTTTCCATTGACGTCAATGGGTGGAGTATTTACGGTAAACTGCCCACTTG
GCAGTACATCAAGTGTATCATATGCCAAGTACGCCCCCTATTGACGTCAATGACGGTAAATGGCCCGCCT
GGCATTATGCCCAGTACATGACCTTATGGGACTTTCCTACTTGGCAGTACATCTACGTATTAGTCATCGC
TATTACCATG
Features (pLannotate 1.2.2; 18 found; start..end, strand, type, name):
      1..204     +  promoter       CMV promoter: human cytomegalovirus (CMV) immediate early promoter
   5055..5771    +  CDS            EGFP: EGFP is a basic (constitutively fluorescent) green fluorescent protein published in 1996, derived from Aequorea victoria. It is reported to be a rapidly-maturing weak dimer with moderate acid sensitivity.
  14268..14856   +  misc_feature   WPRE: woodchuck hepatitis virus posttranscriptional regulatory element
  14922..14970   +  polyA_signal   HSV TK poly(A) signal: herpes simplex virus thymidine kinase polyadenylation signal (Cole and Stacy, 1985)
  15172..15600   +  rep_origin     f1 ori (sequence partly withheld): f1 bacteriophage origin of replication; arrow indicates direction of (+) strand synthesis
  15614..15943   +  promoter       SV40 promoter: SV40 enhancer and early promoter
  16010..16801   +  CDS            neo: KKA2_KLEPN - Also known as kan, nptII. Experimental evidence at protein level: Swiss-Prot protein existence level 1. Resistance to kanamycin, neomycin, paromomycin, ribostamycin, butirosin and gentamicin B. From Klebsiella pneumoniae.
  16827..16985   +  CDS            ble (fragment): BLE_KLEPN - Experimental evidence at protein level: Swiss-Prot protein existence level 1. Binding protein with a strong affinity to the bleomycin family of antibiotics. Binds to CL990; an antimitotic-antibiotic compound. From Klebsiella pneumoniae.
  16980..17101   +  polyA_signal   SV40 poly(A) signal: SV40 polyadenylation signal
  17172..17194   -  protein_bind   lac operator (fragment): The lac repressor binds to the lac operator to inhibit transcription in E. coli. This inhibition can be relieved by adding lactose or isopropyl-β-D-thiogalactopyranoside (IPTG). lac repressor encoded by lacI
  17198..17228   -  promoter       lac promoter: promoter for the E. coli lac operon
  17243..17264   -  protein_bind   CAP binding site: CAP binding activates transcription in the presence of cAMP. E. coli catabolite activator protein
  17277..17369   -  CDS            lacI (fragment): lac repressor; lacI; The lac repressor binds to the lac operator to inhibit transcription in E. coli. This inhibition can be relieved by adding lactose or isopropyl-β-D-thiogalactopyranoside (IPTG).
  17552..18140   -  rep_origin     ori: high-copy-number ColE1/pMB1/pBR322/pUC origin of replication
  18311..19171   -  CDS            AmpR: β-lactamase; bla; confers resistance to ampicillin, carbenicillin, and related antibiotics
  19172..19276   -  promoter       AmpR promoter: bla
  19343..19387   -  misc_feature   bom (fragment): basis of mobility region from pBR322
  19542..19921   +  enhancer       CMV enhancer: human cytomegalovirus immediate early enhancer
