[The description below was written by a language model from this plasmid's Addgene catalogue record and pLannotate feature annotations shown in this document.]
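Description:
VPS13D^EGFP is a mammalian expression plasmid of roughly 20 kb built on the pcDNA3.4 backbone. It carries a synthesized, codon-optimized open reading frame for human VPS13D that is interrupted by an internal EGFP tag at amino acid position 1576. Placing the fluorescent protein inside the coding sequence, rather than at either terminus, leaves both ends of this very large protein free. The insert of about 14.1 kb is driven by the human cytomegalovirus immediate-early enhancer and promoter. These two elements span the numbering origin of the circular sequence, so they appear at opposite ends of the feature table. The annotation identifies only the EGFP segment within the long open reading frame, and the VPS13D coding sequence on either side of it is not annotated. Downstream of the insert, a WPRE enhances transcript stability and expression, and an HSV thymidine kinase polyadenylation signal terminates the message.

The backbone provides a high-copy ColE1/pUC-type origin and an ampicillin resistance gene for propagation and selection in E. coli, along with an f1 phage origin. An SV40 early promoter drives a neomycin phosphotransferase gene with an SV40 poly(A) signal, which would allow G418 selection of stably transfected mammalian cells. Short fragments of ble, lacI, the lac promoter/operator and the bom region are backbone remnants with no evident functional role. The construct is suited to transient or stable expression of fluorescently tagged VPS13D for live-cell and fixed-cell imaging. The associated study examined how VPS13D bridges the endoplasmic reticulum to mitochondria and peroxisomes through Miro.
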