Addgene plasmid #174109: VPS13D^EGFP
Purpose: The insert is a codon optimized DNA sequence encoding VPS13D with an internal EGFP.
Depositing lab: Pietro De Camilli. Depositing organization: Yale University. Publication: VPS13D bridges the ER to mitochondria and peroxisomes via Miro. Guillen-Samander A, Leonzino M, Hanna MG, Tang N, Shen H, De Camilli P. J Cell Biol. 2021 May 3;220(5). pii: 212021. doi: 10.1083/jcb.202010004. PubMed 33891013.
Backbone
  Vector backbone: pcDNA3.4
  Backbone manufacturer: Genscript
  Backbone size w/o insert (bp): 6000
  Total vector size (bp): 20000
  Vector type: Mammalian Expression
Growth in bacteria
  Bacterial resistance: Ampicillin, 100 μg/mL
  Growth temperature: 30°C
  Growth strain: DH5alpha
  Copy number: Unknown
Gene/Insert
  Gene/Insert name: Codon optimized VPS13D
  Species: H. sapiens (human)
  Insert size (bp): 14112
  Mutation: With an internal EGFP tag in aminoacid position 1576
  Promoter: CMV
  Tag / fusion protein: EGFP
  Cloning method: Unknown
  Sequencing primers: 5′ CGCAAATGGGCGGTAGGCGTG; 3′ CATAGCGTAAAAGGAGCAACA
Resource information
  A portion of this plasmid was derived from a plasmid made by: This was synthesized by Genscript.
Terms and licenses: Academic/Nonprofit Terms; Industry Terms: Not Available to Industry
How to cite: VPS13D^EGFP was a gift from Pietro De Camilli (Addgene plasmid # 174109 ; http://n2t.net/addgene:174109 ; RRID:Addgene_174109)
